Addgene plasmid #56354: mPapaya1-MannII-N-10
Purpose: Localization: Mannosidase/Golgi, Excitation: 530, Emission: 541
Depositing lab: Michael Davidson. Depositing organization: Florida State University, Tallahassee. Publication: An engineered monomeric Zoanthus sp. yellow fluorescent protein. Hoi H, Howe ES, Ding Y, Zhang W, Baird MA, Sell BR, Allen JR, Davidson MW, Campbell RE. Chem Biol. 2013 Oct 24;20(10):1296-304. doi: 10.1016/j.chembiol.2013.08.008. Epub 2013 Oct 3. PubMed 24094838.
Backbone
  Vector backbone: mPapaya1-N1
  Backbone size w/o insert (bp): 4750
  Vector type: Mammalian Expression
  Selectable markers: Neomycin (select with G418)
Growth in bacteria
  Bacterial resistance: Kanamycin, 50 μg/mL
  Growth temperature: 37°C
  Growth strain: DH5alpha
  Copy number: High Copy
Gene/Insert
  Gene/Insert name: MannII (alt name: NM_008549.2)
  Species: M. musculus (mouse)
  Mutation: aa 1-112 of MannII
  Promoter: CMV
  Tag / fusion protein: mPapaya1 (C terminal on backbone)
  Cloning method: Unknown
  Sequencing primers: 5′ CMV-F; 3′ SV40pA-R
Terms and licenses: Academic/Nonprofit Terms; Industry Terms: Not Available to Industry
Depositor comments: . Excitation = 530; Emission = 541
How to cite: mPapaya1-MannII-N-10 was a gift from Michael Davidson (Addgene plasmid # 56354 ; http://n2t.net/addgene:56354 ; RRID:Addgene_56354)
