[The description below was written by a language model from this plasmid's Addgene catalogue record and pLannotate feature annotations shown in this document.]
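Description:
mPapaya1-MannII-N-10 is a mammalian expression plasmid built on the mPapaya1-N1 backbone, an N1-style fluorescent protein fusion vector. It produces a Golgi-targeted yellow fluorescent marker. The human cytomegalovirus immediate early enhancer and promoter drive a single open reading frame. In it, the first 112 amino acids of mouse alpha-mannosidase II (Man2a1) are fused at their C terminus, through a short linker, to mPapaya1. mPapaya1 is a mammalian codon-optimized monomeric yellow fluorescent protein engineered from the Zoanthus protein zFP538, with recorded excitation and emission maxima of 530 and 541 nm. Mannosidase II is a Golgi-resident enzyme of N-glycan maturation, and its N-terminal portion is used here as the targeting sequence, so the fusion marks the Golgi without including the rest of the enzyme. An SV40 polyadenylation signal terminates the transcript. The short large T antigen fragment annotated just upstream of that signal is probably part of the same SV40-derived region rather than a separate functional element.

The plasmid replicates in E. coli at high copy from a ColE1/pUC-type origin and also carries an f1 origin for single-stranded DNA production. A single Tn5 aminoglycoside phosphotransferase gene (NeoR/KanR) provides both selections. A bacterial bla-type promoter expresses it for kanamycin resistance in bacteria, and the SV40 enhancer and early promoter express it for G418 selection of stable mammalian transfectants, with an HSV TK polyadenylation signal downstream. The small ble and bGH poly(A) fragments in the annotation appear to be vestigial sequence matches. The construct is used for live or fixed-cell imaging of Golgi localization and morphology, and for demonstrating how mPapaya1 performs as a fusion tag.
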