Features (pLannotate 1.2.2; 15 found; start..end, strand, type, name):
      1..304     +  enhancer       CMV enhancer: human cytomegalovirus immediate early enhancer
    305..508     +  promoter       CMV promoter: human cytomegalovirus (CMV) immediate early promoter
    543..896     +  CDS            Man2a1 (fragment): MA2A1_MOUSE - Also known as Mana2. Experimental evidence at protein level: Swiss-Prot protein existence level 1. Catalyzes the first committed step in the biosynthesis of complex N-glycans. It controls conversion of high mannose to complex N- glycans; the final hydrolytic step in the N-glycan maturation pathway. From Mus musculus (Mouse).
    909..1622    +  CDS            mPapaya1: monomeric yellow fluorescent protein derived from the Zoanthus fluorescent protein zFP538 mammalian codon-optimized
   1638..1721    +  CDS            large T antigen (fragment): large T antigen from SV40 (simian virus 40)
   1744..1865    +  polyA_signal   SV40 poly(A) signal: SV40 polyadenylation signal
   1899..2327    -  rep_origin     f1 ori (sequence partly withheld): f1 bacteriophage origin of replication; arrow indicates direction of (+) strand synthesis
   2354..2458    +  promoter       AmpR promoter: bla
   2460..2817    +  promoter       SV40 promoter: SV40 enhancer and early promoter
   2852..3646    +  CDS            NeoR/KanR: aminoglycoside phosphotransferase from Tn5; aph(3')-II (or nptII); confers resistance to neomycin, kanamycin, and G418 (Geneticin®)
   3667..3819    +  CDS            ble (fragment): BLE_KLEPN - Experimental evidence at protein level: Swiss-Prot protein existence level 1. Binding protein with a strong affinity to the bleomycin family of antibiotics. Binds to CL990; an antimitotic-antibiotic compound. From Klebsiella pneumoniae.
   3878..3925    +  polyA_signal   HSV TK poly(A) signal: herpes simplex virus thymidine kinase polyadenylation signal (Cole and Stacy, 1985)
   4016..4032    -  polyA_signal   bGH poly(A) signal (fragment): bovine growth hormone polyadenylation signal
   4254..4842    +  rep_origin     ori: high-copy-number ColE1/pMB1/pBR322/pUC origin of replication
   4957..5016    +  enhancer       CMV enhancer (fragment): human cytomegalovirus immediate early enhancer
>Addgene plasmid #56354 | mPapaya1-MannII-N-10 | addgene full sequence | sequence record 226483 | Addgene NGS Result
CGTTACATAACTTACGGTAAATGGCCCGCCTGGCTGACCGCCCAACGACCCCCGCCCATTGACGTCAATA
ATGACGTATGTTCCCATAGTAACGCCAATAGGGACTTTCCATTGACGTCAATGGGTGGAGTATTTACGGT
AAACTGCCCACTTGGCAGTACATCAAGTGTATCATATGCCAAGTACGCCCCCTATTGACGTCAATGACGG
TAAATGGCCCGCCTGGCATTATGCCCAGTACATGACCTTATGGGACTTTCCTACTTGGCAGTACATCTAC
GTATTAGTCATCGCTATTACCATGGTGATGCGGTTTTGGCAGTACATCAATGGGCGTGGATAGCGGTTTG
ACTCACGGGGATTTCCAAGTCTCCACCCCATTGACGTCAATGGGAGTTTGTTTTGGCACCAAAATCAACG
GGACTTTCCAAAATGTCGTAACAACTCCGCCCCATTGACGCAAATGGGCGGTAGGCGTGTACGGTGGGAG
GTCTATATAAGCAGAGCTGGTTTAGTGAACCGTCAGATCCGCTAGCGCCACCATGAAGTTAAGTCGCCAG
TTCACCGTGTTTGGCAGCGCGATCTTCTGCGTCGTAATCTTCTCACTCTACCTGATGCTGGACAGGGGTC
ACTTGGACTACCCTCGGGGCCCGCGCCAGGAGGGCTCCTTTCCGCAGGGCCAGCTTTCAATATTGCAAGA
AAAGATTGACCATTTGGAGCGTTTGCTCGCTGAGAACAACGAGATCATCTCAAATATCAGAGACTCAGTC
ATCAACCTGAGCGAGTCTGTGGAGGACGGCCCGCGGGGGTCACCAGGCAACGCCAGCCAAGGCTCCATCC
ACCTCCACTCGCCACAGTTGGCCCTGCAGGCTGACCCCAGCTCCGGATCGGATCCACCGGTCGCCACCAT
GGTGAGCAAGGGCGAGGGGCAATCGAAGCATGGACTAAAGGAGGAGATGACGGTGAAGTACCACATGGAA
GGTTGCGTTAATGGTCACAAATTTGTCATTACTGGAGAGGGCATTGGAAACCCTTTTAAGGGTAAGCAAA
CCGCAAATTTGTGTGTGATAGAAGGAGGCCCGCTGCCGTTCTCGGAGGACATTTTAAGTCCGGGTTTTAA
ATATGGTGACCGGATTTTCACAGAGTACCCACAGGATATTGTAGATTACTTCAAGAACTCATGTCCAGCG
GGCTATACGTGGGAAAGGAGCTACCTCTTTGAGGACGGAGCGGTCTGTCGATGCAACGTGGACATAACAG
TCTCTGAAAAGGAGAACTGCATCTATCACAAAAGTATCTTCAGAGGGGTGAATTTTCCCGCCGACGGCCC
CGTAATGAAGAAAATGACCACTAATTGGGAAGCTAGTACCGAGAAAATTGTGCCTGTTCCAAAGCAAGGG
ATATTAAAGGGAAAGGTCAAAATGTGCCTGTTGCTGAAGGATGGCGGTCGTTATCATTGCCAGTTTGATA
CGGTATATAAAGCTAAATCAGTGCCCTCCAAGATGCCAGAATGGCATTTTATACAGCATAAGCTCCTTAG
GGAGGACCGCTCTGATGCTAAAAACCAGAAATGGCAATTAACAGAACATGCAATCGCAGGCATGGACGAG
CTGTACAAGTAAGCGGCCGCGACTCTAGATCATAATCAGCCATACCACATTTGTAGAGGTTTTACTTGCT
TTAAAAAACCTCCCACACCTCCCCCTGAACCTGAAACATAAAATGAATGCAATTGTTGTTGTTAACTTGT
TTATTGCAGCTTATAATGGTTACAAATAAAGCAATAGCATCACAAATTTCACAAATAAAGCATTTTTTTC
ACTGCATTCTAGTTGTGGTTTGTCCAAACTCATCAATGTATCTTAAGGCGTAAATTGTAAGCGTTAATAT
TTTGTTAAAATTCGCGTTAAATTTTTGTTAAATCAGCTCATTTTTTAACCAATAGGCCGAAATCGGCAAA
ATCCCTTATAAATCAAAAGAATAGACCGAGATAGGGT
[37 nt withheld, positions 1998-2034]
AAAGAACGTGGACTCCAACGTCAAAGG
[49 nt withheld, positions 2062-2110]
T
[91 nt withheld, positions 2112-2202]
G
[124 nt withheld, positions 2204-2327]
CAGGTGGCACTTTTCGGGGAAATGTGCGCGGAACCCCTATTTGTTTATTTTTCTAAATACATTCAAATAT
GTATCCGCTCATGAGACAATAACCCTGATAAATGCTTCAATAATATTGAAAAAGGAAGAGTCCTGAGGCG
GAAAGAACCAGCTGTGGAATGTGTGTCAGTTAGGGTGTGGAAAGTCCCCAGGCTCCCCAGCAGGCAGAAG
TATGCAAAGCATGCATCTCAATTAGTCAGCAACCAGGTGTGGAAAGTCCCCAGGCTCCCCAGCAGGCAGA
AGTATGCAAAGCATGCATCTCAATTAGTCAGCAACCATAGTCCCGCCCCTAACTCCGCCCATCCCGCCCC
TAACTCCGCCCAGTTCCGCCCATTCTCCGCCCCATGGCTGACTAATTTTTTTTATTTATGCAGAGGCCGA
GGCCGCCTCGGCCTCTGAGCTATTCCAGAAGTAGTGAGGAGGCTTTTTTGGAGGCCTAGGCTTTTGCAAA
GATCGATCAAGAGACAGGATGAGGATCGTTTCGCATGATTGAACAAGATGGATTGCACGCAGGTTCTCCG
GCCGCTTGGGTGGAGAGGCTATTCGGCTATGACTGGGCACAACAGACAATCGGCTGCTCTGATGCCGCCG
TGTTCCGGCTGTCAGCGCAGGGGCGCCCGGTTCTTTTTGTCAAGACCGACCTGTCCGGTGCCCTGAATGA
ACTGCAAGACGAGGCAGCGCGGCTATCGTGGCTGGCCACGACGGGCGTTCCTTGCGCAGCTGTGCTCGAC
GTTGTCACTGAAGCGGGAAGGGACTGGCTGCTATTGGGCGAAGTGCCGGGGCAGGATCTCCTGTCATCTC
ACCTTGCTCCTGCCGAGAAAGTATCCATCATGGCTGATGCAATGCGGCGGCTGCATACGCTTGATCCGGC
TACCTGCCCATTCGACCACCAAGCGAAACATCGCATCGAGCGAGCACGTACTCGGATGGAAGCCGGTCTT
GTCGATCAGGATGATCTGGACGAAGAGCATCAGGGGCTCGCGCCAGCCGAACTGTTCGCCAGGCTCAAGG
CGAGCATGCCCGACGGCGAGGATCTCGTCGTGACCCATGGCGATGCCTGCTTGCCGAATATCATGGTGGA
AAATGGCCGCTTTTCTGGATTCATCGACTGTGGCCGGCTGGGTGTGGCGGACCGCTATCAGGACATAGCG
TTGGCTACCCGTGATATTGCTGAAGAGCTTGGCGGCGAATGGGCTGACCGCTTCCTCGTGCTTTACGGTA
TCGCCGCTCCCGATTCGCAGCGCATCGCCTTCTATCGCCTTCTTGACGAGTTCTTCTGAGCGGGACTCTG
GGGTTCGAAATGACCGACCAAGCGACGCCCAACCTGCCATCACGAGATTTCGATTCCACCGCCGCCTTCT
ATGAAAGGTTGGGCTTCGGAATCGTTTTCCGGGACGCCGGCTGGATGATCCTCCAGCGCGGGGATCTCAT
GCTGGAGTTCTTCGCCCACCCTAGGGGGAGGCTAACTGAAACACGGAAGGAGACAATACCGGAAGGAACC
CGCGCTATGACGGCAATAAAAAGACAGAATAAAACGCACGGTGTTGGGTCGTTTGTTCATAAACGCGGGG
TTCGGTCCCAGGGCTGGCACTCTGTCGATACCCCACCGAGACCCCATTGGGGCCAATACGCCCGCGTTTC
TTCCTTTTCCCCACCCCACCCCCCAAGTTCGGGTGAAGGCCCAGGGCTCGCAGCCAACGTCGGGGCGGCA
GGCCCTGCCATAGCCTCAGGTTACTCATATATACTTTAGATTGATTTAAAACTTCATTTTTAATTTAAAA
GGATCTAGGTGAAGATCCTTTTTGATAATCTCATGACCAAAATCCCTTAACGTGAGTTTTCGTTCCACTG
AGCGTCAGACCCCGTAGAAAAGATCAAAGGATCTTCTTGAGATCCTTTTTTTCTGCGCGTAATCTGCTGC
TTGCAAACAAAAAAACCACCGCTACCAGCGGTGGTTTGTTTGCCGGATCAAGAGCTACCAACTCTTTTTC
CGAAGGTAACTGGCTTCAGCAGAGCGCAGATACCAAATACTGTTCTTCTAGTGTAGCCGTAGTTAGGCCA
CCACTTCAAGAACTCTGTAGCACCGCCTACATACCTCGCTCTGCTAATCCTGTTACCAGTGGCTGCTGCC
AGTGGCGATAAGTCGTGTCTTACCGGGTTGGACTCAAGACGATAGTTACCGGATAAGGCGCAGCGGTCGG
GCTGAACGGGGGGTTCGTGCACACAGCCCAGCTTGGAGCGAACGACCTACACCGAACTGAGATACCTACA
GCGTGAGCTATGAGAAAGCGCCACGCTTCCCGAAGGGAGAAAGGCGGACAGGTATCCGGTAAGCGGCAGG
GTCGGAACAGGAGAGCGCACGAGGGAGCTTCCAGGGGGAAACGCCTGGTATCTTTATAGTCCTGTCGGGT
TTCGCCACCTCTGACTTGAGCGTCGATTTTTGTGATGCTCGTCAGGGGGGCGGAGCCTATGGAAAAACGC
CAGCAACGCGGCCTTTTTACGGTTCCTGGCCTTTTGCTGGCCTTTTGCTCACATGTTCTTTCCTGCGTTA
TCCCCTGATTCTGTGGATAACCGTATTACCGCCATGCATTAGTTATTAATAGTAATCAATTACGGGGTCA
TTAGTTCATAGCCCATATATGGAGTTCCG
