>Addgene plasmid #56354 | mPapaya1-MannII-N-10 | depositor partial sequence | sequence record 87254 | insert sequence
ACCATGCTAGTGACGTCAGATCCGCTAGCGCCACCATGAAGTTAAGTCGCCAGTTCACCGTGTTTGGCAG
CGCGATCTTCTGCGTCGTAATCTTCTCACTCTACCTGATGCTGGACAGGGGTCACTTGGACTACCCTCGG
GGCCCGCGCCAGGAGGGCTCCTTTCCGCAGGGCCAGCTTTCAATATTGCAAGAAAAGATTGACCATTTGG
AGCGTTTGCTCGCTGAGAACAACGAGATCATCTCAAATATCAGAGACTCAGTCATCAACCTGAGCGAGTC
TGTGGAGGACGGCCCGCGGGGGTCACCAGGCAACGCCAGCCAAGGCTCCATCCACCTCCACTCGCCACAG
TTGGCCCTGCAGGCTGACCCCAGCTCCGGATCGGATCCACCGGTCGCCACCATGGTGAGCAAGGGCGAGG
GGCAATCGAAGCATGGACTAAAGGAGGAGATGACGGTGAAGTACCACATGGAAGGTTGCGTTAATGGTCA
CAAATTTGTCATTACTGGAGAGGGCATTGGAAACCCTTTTAAGGGTAAGCAAACCGCAAATTTGTGTGTG
ATAGAAGGAGGCCCGCTGCCGTTCTCGGAGGACATTTTAAGTCCGGGTTTTAAATATGGTGACCGGATTT
TCACAGAGTACCCACAGGATATTGTAGATTACTTCAAGAACTCATGTCCAGCGGGCTATACGTGGGAAAG
GAGCTACCTCTTTGAGGACGGAGCGGTCTGTCGATGCAACGTGGACATAACAGTCTCTGAAAAGGAGAAC
TGCATCTATCACAAAAGTATCTTCAGAGGGGTGAATTTTCCCGCCGACGGCCCCGTAATGAAGAAAATGA
CCACTAATTGGGAAGCTAGTACCGAGAAAATTGTGCCTGTTCCAAAGCAAGGGATATTAAAGGGAAAGGT
CAAAATGTGCCTGTTGCTGAAGGATGGCGGTCGTTATCATTGCCAGTTTGATACGGTATATAAAGCTAAA
TCAGTGCCCTCCAAGATGCCAGAATGGCATTTTATACAGCATAAGCTCCTTAGGGAGGACCGCTCTGATG
CTAAAAACCAGAAATGGCAATTAACAGAACATGCAATCGCAGGCATGGACGAGCTGTACAAGTAAGCGGC
CGCGACTCTAGATCATAATCAGCCATACCACATTTGTAGAGTAGCCT
